Addgene plasmid #216040: AA058
Purpose: Fragmid fragment: (C' terminus) for prime editing
Depositing lab: John Doench. Publication: Modular vector assembly enables rapid assessment of emerging CRISPR technologies. McGee AV, Liu YV, Griffith AL, Szegletes ZM, Wen B, Kraus C, Miller NW, Steger RJ, Escude Velasco B, Bosch JA, Zirin JD, Viswanatha R, Sontheimer EJ, Goodale A, Greene MA, Green TM, Doench JG. Cell Genom. 2024 Mar 13;4(3):100519. doi: 10.1016/j.xgen.2024.100519. PubMed 38484704.
Backbone
  Vector backbone: pUC57-Kan
  Vector type: Fragment
Growth in bacteria
  Bacterial resistance: Kanamycin, 50 μg/mL
  Growth temperature: 37°C
  Growth strain: DH5alpha
  Copy number: Unknown
Gene/Insert
  Gene/Insert name: MMLV-RT_v1.1; SV40NLS_v1.3
  Species: Other
  Cloning method: Unknown
Resource information
  A portion of this plasmid was derived from a plasmid made by: Genscript ID: U920HGC290-30
Terms and licenses: Academic/Nonprofit Terms; Industry Terms: Not Available to Industry
Depositor comments: Please visit https://www.biorxiv.org/content/10.1101/2023.10.25.564061v1 for bioRxiv preprint.
How to cite: AA058 was a gift from John Doench (Addgene plasmid # 216040 ; http://n2t.net/addgene:216040 ; RRID:Addgene_216040)
