[The description below was written by a language model from this plasmid's Addgene catalogue record and pLannotate feature annotations shown in this document.]
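Description:
AA058 is a Fragmid "fragment" plasmid, one module of a modular vector assembly toolkit for building CRISPR expression constructs, rather than a stand-alone expression vector. It is built on the pUC57-Kan cloning backbone and sequenced at about 4.8 kb. It is maintained in E. coli through a high-copy ColE1/pUC-type origin and selected with kanamycin via the aph(3')-Ia aminoglycoside phosphotransferase gene. The remaining annotated backbone features are typical pUC-derived remnants: fragments of lacZα, lacI, rop and the bom region, together with the lac promoter, lac operator and CAP binding site. None of these is part of the payload.

The insert is recorded as MMLV-RT_v1.1 followed by SV40NLS_v1.3 and is designated a C-terminal module for prime editing. The feature table supports this: a roughly 2 kb forward-strand segment is annotated as a fragment of the Moloney murine leukemia virus Gag-Pol polyprotein, which corresponds to the reverse transcriptase domain. The short SV40 nuclear localization signal was not picked up by the automated annotation. In prime editing, a reverse transcriptase fused to a Cas9 nickase copies the edit encoded in the pegRNA extension into the nicked target strand, and the NLS directs the fusion protein to the nucleus.

No eukaryotic promoter, polyadenylation signal or Cas protein is annotated in this plasmid. This fits its role as a part to be joined to the C terminus of a Cas module and combined with promoter and other fragments in a destination vector. The record does not state the assembly sites or cloning method, nor whether the reverse transcriptase carries the engineered mutations used in particular prime editor versions.
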