Features (pLannotate 1.2.2; 10 found; start..end, strand, type, name):
    137..236     +  misc_feature   bom (fragment): basis of mobility region from pBR322
    242..399     -  CDS            lacZα (fragment): LacZα fragment of β-galactosidase; lacZ fragment
    537..2568    +  CDS            gag-pol (fragment): Moloney murine leukemia virus Gag-Pol polyprotein; gag-pol; contains a read-through stop codon
   2726..2742    -  protein_bind   lac operator: The lac repressor binds to the lac operator to inhibit transcription in E. coli. This inhibition can be relieved by adding lactose or isopropyl-β-D-thiogalactopyranoside (IPTG). lac repressor encoded by lacI
   2750..2780    -  promoter       lac promoter: promoter for the E. coli lac operon
   2795..2816    -  protein_bind   CAP binding site: CAP binding activates transcription in the presence of cAMP. E. coli catabolite activator protein
   2829..2921    -  CDS            lacI (fragment): lac repressor; lacI; The lac repressor binds to the lac operator to inhibit transcription in E. coli. This inhibition can be relieved by adding lactose or isopropyl-β-D-thiogalactopyranoside (IPTG).
   3104..3692    -  rep_origin     ori: high-copy-number ColE1/pMB1/pBR322/pUC origin of replication
   3870..4679    -  CDS            KanR: aminoglycoside phosphotransferase; aph(3')-Ia; confers resistance to kanamycin in bacteria or G418 (Geneticin®) in eukaryotes
   4786..35      +  CDS            rop (fragment) (across the origin): Rop protein, which maintains plasmids at low copy number; rop
>Addgene plasmid #216040 | AA058 | addgene full sequence | sequence record 431496 | Addgene NGS Result
TCGCGCGTTTCGGTGATGACGGTGAAAACCTCTGACACATGCAGCTCCCGGAGACGGTCACAGCTTGTCT
GTAAGCGGATGCCGGGAGCAGACAAGCCCGTCAGGGCGCGTCAGCGGGTGTTGGCGGGTGTCGGGGCTGG
CTTAACTATGCGGCATCAGAGCAGATTGTACTGAGAGTGCACCATATGCGGTGTGAAATACCGCACAGAT
GCGTAAGGAGAAAATACCGCATCAGGCGCCATTCGCCATTCAGGCTGCGCAACTGTTGGGAAGGGCGATC
GGTGCGGGCCTCTTCGCTATTACGCCAGCTGGCGAAAGGGGGATGTGCTGCAAGGCGATTAAGTTGGGTA
ACGCCAGGGTTTTCCCAGTCACGACGTTGTAAAACGACGGCCAGAGAATTCGAGCTCGGTACCTCGCGAA
TACATCTAGATGAAGACGGGTCCGGATCTAGCGGAGGATCCTCTGGCAGCGAGACACCAGGAACAAGCGA
GTCAGCAACACCAGAGAGCAGTGGCGGCAGCAGCGGCGGCAGCAGCACCCTAAATATAGAAGATGAGTAT
CGGCTACATGAGACCTCAAAAGAGCCAGATGTTTCTCTAGGGTCCACATGGCTGTCTGATTTTCCTCAGG
CCTGGGCGGAAACCGGGGGCATGGGACTGGCAGTTCGCCAAGCTCCTCTGATCATACCTCTGAAAGCAAC
CTCTACCCCCGTGTCCATAAAACAATACCCCATGTCACAAGAAGCCAGACTGGGGATCAAGCCCCACATA
CAGAGACTGTTGGACCAGGGAATACTGGTACCCTGCCAGTCCCCCTGGAACACGCCCCTGCTACCCGTTA
AGAAACCAGGGACTAATGATTATAGGCCTGTCCAGGATCTGAGAGAAGTCAACAAGCGGGTGGAGGACAT
CCACCCCACCGTGCCCAACCCTTACAACCTCTTGAGCGGGCTCCCACCGTCCCACCAGTGGTACACTGTG
CTTGATTTAAAGGATGCCTTTTTCTGCCTGAGACTCCACCCCACCAGTCAGCCTCTCTTCGCCTTTGAGT
GGAGAGATCCAGAGATGGGAATCTCAGGACAATTGACCTGGACCAGACTCCCACAGGGTTTCAAAAACAG
TCCCACCCTGTTTAATGAGGCACTGCACAGAGACCTAGCAGACTTCCGGATCCAGCACCCAGACTTGATC
CTGCTACAGTACGTGGATGACTTACTGCTGGCCGCCACTTCTGAGCTAGACTGCCAACAAGGTACTCGGG
CCCTGTTACAAACCCTAGGGAACCTCGGGTATCGGGCCTCGGCCAAGAAAGCCCAAATTTGCCAGAAACA
GGTCAAGTATCTGGGGTATCTTCTAAAAGAGGGTCAGAGATGGCTGACTGAGGCCAGAAAAGAGACTGTG
ATGGGGCAGCCTACTCCCAAGACCCCTCGACAACTAAGGGAGTTCCTAGGGAAGGCAGGCTTCTGTCGCC
TCTTCATCCCTGGGTTTGCAGAAATGGCAGCCCCCCTGTACCCTCTCACCAAACCGGGGACTCTGTTTAA
TTGGGGCCCAGACCAACAAAAGGCCTATCAAGAAATCAAGCAAGCTCTTCTAACTGCCCCAGCCCTGGGG
TTGCCAGATTTGACTAAGCCCTTTGAACTCTTTGTCGACGAGAAGCAGGGCTACGCCAAAGGTGTCCTAA
CGCAAAAACTGGGACCTTGGCGTCGGCCGGTGGCCTACCTGTCCAAAAAGCTAGACCCAGTAGCAGCTGG
GTGGCCCCCTTGCCTACGGATGGTAGCAGCCATTGCCGTACTGACAAAGGATGCAGGCAAGCTAACCATG
GGACAGCCACTAGTCATTCTGGCCCCCCATGCAGTAGAGGCACTAGTCAAACAACCCCCCGACCGCTGGC
TTTCCAACGCCCGGATGACTCACTATCAGGCCTTGCTTTTGGACACGGACCGGGTCCAGTTCGGACCGGT
GGTAGCCCTGAACCCGGCTACGCTGCTCCCACTGCCTGAGGAAGGGCTGCAACACAACTGCCTTGATATC
CTGGCCGAAGCCCACGGAACCCGACCCGACCTAACGGACCAGCCGCTCCCAGACGCCGACCACACCTGGT
ACACGGATGGAAGCAGTCTCTTACAAGAGGGACAGCGTAAGGCGGGAGCTGCGGTGACCACCGAGACCGA
GGTAATCTGGGCTAAAGCCCTGCCAGCCGGGACATCCGCTCAGCGGGCTGAACTGATAGCACTCACCCAG
GCCCTAAAGATGGCAGAAGGTAAGAAGCTAAATGTTTATACTGATAGCCGTTATGCTTTTGCTACTGCCC
ATATCCATGGAGAAATATACAGAAGGCGTGGGTGGCTCACATCAGAAGGCAAAGAGATCAAAAATAAAGA
CGAGATCTTGGCCCTACTAAAAGCCCTCTTTCTGCCCAAAAGACTTAGCATAATCCATTGTCCAGGACAT
CAAAAGGGACACAGCGCCGAGGCTAGAGGCAACCGGATGGCTGACCAAGCGGCCCGAAAGGCAGCCATCA
CAGAGACTCCAGACACCTCTACCCTCCTCATAGAAAATTCATCACCCTCTGGCGGCTCAAAAAGAACCGC
CGACGGCAGCGAATTCGAGCCCAAGAAGAAGAGGAAAGTCGGAAGCACGTCTTCATCGGATCCCGGGCCC
GTCGACTGCAGAGGCCTGCATGCAAGCTTGGTGTAATCATGGTCATAGCTGTTTCCTGTGTGAAATTGTT
ATCCGCTCACAATTCCACACAACATACGAGCCGGAAGCATAAAGTGTAAAGCCTGGGGTGCCTAATGAGT
GAGCTAACTCACATTAATTGCGTTGCGCTCACTGCCCGCTTTCCAGTCGGGAAACCTGTCGTGCCAGCTG
CATTAATGAATCGGCCAACGCGCGGGGAGAGGCGGTTTGCGTATTGGGCGCTCTTCCGCTTCCTCGCTCA
CTGACTCGCTGCGCTCGGTCGTTCGGCTGCGGCGAGCGGTATCAGCTCACTCAAAGGCGGTAATACGGTT
ATCCACAGAATCAGGGGATAACGCAGGAAAGAACATGTGAGCAAAAGGCCAGCAAAAGGCCAGGAACCGT
AAAAAGGCCGCGTTGCTGGCGTTTTTCCATAGGCTCCGCCCCCCTGACGAGCATCACAAAAATCGACGCT
CAAGTCAGAGGTGGCGAAACCCGACAGGACTATAAAGATACCAGGCGTTTCCCCCTGGAAGCTCCCTCGT
GCGCTCTCCTGTTCCGACCCTGCCGCTTACCGGATACCTGTCCGCCTTTCTCCCTTCGGGAAGCGTGGCG
CTTTCTCATAGCTCACGCTGTAGGTATCTCAGTTCGGTGTAGGTCGTTCGCTCCAAGCTGGGCTGTGTGC
ACGAACCCCCCGTTCAGCCCGACCGCTGCGCCTTATCCGGTAACTATCGTCTTGAGTCCAACCCGGTAAG
ACACGACTTATCGCCACTGGCAGCAGCCACTGGTAACAGGATTAGCAGAGCGAGGTATGTAGGCGGTGCT
ACAGAGTTCTTGAAGTGGTGGCCTAACTACGGCTACACTAGAAGAACAGTATTTGGTATCTGCGCTCTGC
TGAAGCCAGTTACCTTCGGAAAAAGAGTTGGTAGCTCTTGATCCGGCAAACAAACCACCGCTGGTAGCGG
TGGTTTTTTTGTTTGCAAGCAGCAGATTACGCGCAGAAAAAAAGGATCTCAAGAAGATCCTTTGATCTTT
TCTACGGGGTCTGACGCTCAGTGGAACGAAAACTCACGTTAAGGGATTTTGGTCATGAGATTATCAAAAA
GGATCTTCACCTAGATCCTTTTAAATTAAAAATGAAGTTTTAAATCAAGCCCAATCTGAATAATGTTACA
ACCAATTAACCAATTCTGATTAGAAAAACTCATCGAGCATCAAATGAAACTGCAATTTATTCATATCAGG
ATTATCAATACCATATTTTTGAAAAAGCCGTTTCTGTAATGAAGGAGAAAACTCACCGAGGCAGTTCCAT
AGGATGGCAAGATCCTGGTATCGGTCTGCGATTCCGACTCGTCCAACATCAATACAACCTATTAATTTCC
CCTCGTCAAAAATAAGGTTATCAAGTGAGAAATCACCATGAGTGACGACTGAATCCGGTGAGAATGGCAA
AAGTTTATGCATTTCTTTCCAGACTTGTTCAACAGGCCAGCCATTACGCTCGTCATCAAAATCACTCGCA
TCAACCAAACCGTTATTCATTCGTGATTGCGCCTGAGCGAGACGAAATACGCGATCGCTGTTAAAAGGAC
AATTACAAACAGGAATCGAATGCAACCGGCGCAGGAACACTGCCAGCGCATCAACAATATTTTCACCTGA
ATCAGGATATTCTTCTAATACCTGGAATGCTGTTTTTCCGGGGATCGCAGTGGTGAGTAACCATGCATCA
TCAGGAGTACGGATAAAATGCTTGATGGTCGGAAGAGGCATAAATTCCGTCAGCCAGTTTAGTCTGACCA
TCTCATCTGTAACATCATTGGCAACGCTACCTTTGCCATGTTTCAGAAACAACTCTGGCGCATCGGGCTT
CCCATACAAGCGATAGATTGTCGCACCTGATTGCCCGACATTATCGCGAGCCCATTTATACCCATATAAA
TCAGCATCCATGTTGGAATTTAATCGCGGCCTCGACGTTTCCCGTTGAATATGGCTCATAACACCCCTTG
TATTACTGTTTATGTAAGCAGACAGTTTTATTGTTCATGATGATATATTTTTATCTTGTGCAATGTAACA
TCAGAGATTTTGAGACACGGGCCAGAGCTGCA
